Addgene plasmid #236849: NanoLuc-KRAS4A-cRAF(RBD)-HaloTag BiBRET Vector
Purpose: Express NanoLuc(R)-KRAS4A-cRAF(RBD)-HaloTag(R) in Mammalian Cells under a CMV promoter
Depositing lab: Promega Corporation.
Backbone
  Vector backbone: pFN224C NanoLuc(R) CMV-Neo BiBRET-Balanced Vector and pFC221K HaloTag(R) CMV-Blast BiBRET Vector
  Vector type: Mammalian Expression
  Selectable markers: Blasticidin
Growth in bacteria
  Bacterial resistance: Kanamycin, 50 μg/mL
  Growth temperature: 37°C
  Growth strain: DH5alpha
  Copy number: High Copy
Gene/Insert 1
  Gene/Insert name: KRAS4A
  Species: H. sapiens (human)
  Mutation: Ras Binding Domain
  Entrez Gene: KRAS (a.k.a. 'C-K-RAS, C-K-RAS, CFC2, K-RAS2A, K-RAS2B, K-RAS4A, K-RAS4B, K-Ras, K-Ras 2, KI-RAS, KRAS1, KRAS2, NS, NS3, OES, RALD, RASK2, c-Ki-ras, c-Ki-ras2)
  Promoter: CMV
  Tag / fusion protein: NanoLuc (R) (N terminal on backbone)
  Cloning method: Other
Gene/Insert 2
  Gene/Insert name: cRAF(RBD)
  Species: H. sapiens (human)
  Entrez Gene: RAF1 (a.k.a. CMD1NN, CRAF, NS5, Raf-1, c-Raf)
  Tag / fusion protein: HaloTag (R) (C terminal on backbone)
Terms and licenses: Academic/Nonprofit Terms; Industry Terms
How to cite: NanoLuc-KRAS4A-cRAF(RBD)-HaloTag BiBRET Vector was a gift from Promega Corporation (Addgene plasmid # 236849)
