[The description below was written by a language model from this plasmid's Addgene catalogue record and pLannotate feature annotations shown in this document.]
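Description:
NanoLuc-KRAS4A-cRAF(RBD)-HaloTag BiBRET Vector is a mammalian expression plasmid of about 6.65 kb that co-expresses both partners of a bioluminescence resonance energy transfer (BRET) pair from a single molecule. It was assembled from two BiBRET backbones, one carrying NanoLuc and one carrying HaloTag. In bacteria it replicates from a high-copy ColE1/pUC-type origin and is selected with kanamycin, through an EM7-driven neo (nptII) gene. In mammalian cells, blasticidin selection is provided by a BSD cassette with an SV40 early promoter and a synthetic poly(A) signal. A single loxP site lies just upstream of the EM7 promoter; the record does not state its purpose.

The payload is a divergent, bidirectional arrangement built around one CMV enhancer. On one side, the full CMV promoter, a chimeric β-globin/immunoglobulin intron and a T7 promoter precede a fragment of human RAF1 corresponding to the Ras-binding domain. This is followed by a TEV protease site and a C-terminal HaloTag, and the unit ends in an SV40 poly(A) signal. On the opposite strand, a minimal CMV promoter fragment and an SP6 promoter drive human codon-optimised NanoLuc fused to the N terminus of human KRAS (the 4A isoform per the catalogue), with its own SV40 poly(A). This layout would be expected to yield less luminescent donor than acceptor, in keeping with the "Balanced" backbone name.

When KRAS4A engages the RAF RBD, NanoLuc comes close to a fluorescent chloroalkane ligand bound covalently to HaloTag, producing a BRET signal. The construct therefore suits live-cell monitoring of the KRAS–RAF interaction, although the record states only expression as its purpose. The "Ras Binding Domain" note listed under KRAS4A appears to refer to the RAF1 insert. The depositor and sequencing-derived records differ by three nucleotides but carry identical annotations.
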