Features (pLannotate 1.2.2; 24 found; start..end, strand, type, name):
     21..102     -  polyA_signal   SV40 poly(A) signal: SV40 polyadenylation signal
    125..208     -  CDS            large T antigen (fragment): large T antigen from SV40 (simian virus 40)
    264..296     -  misc_feature   MCS (fragment): pUC18/19 multiple cloning site
    308..874     -  CDS            KRAS (sequence withheld): RASK_HUMAN - Also known as KRAS2, RASK2. Experimental evidence at protein level: Swiss-Prot protein existence level 1. Ras proteins bind GDP/GTP and possess intrinsic GTPase activity (PubMed:20949621). Plays an important role in the regulation of cell proliferation (PubMed:23698361, PubMed:22711838). Plays a role in promoting oncogenic events by inducing transcriptional silencing of tumor suppressor genes (TSGs) in colorectal cancer (CRC) cells in a ZNF304-dependent manner (PubMed:24623306). From Homo sapiens (Human).
    896..1408    -  CDS            Nluc: NanoLuc® luciferase human codon-optimized
   1447..1465    -  promoter       SP6 promoter: promoter for bacteriophage SP6 RNA polymerase
   1491..1513    -  promoter       minimal CMV promoter (fragment): human cytomegalovirus (CMV) immediate early promoter
   1523..1888    +  enhancer       CMV enhancer: human cytomegalovirus immediate early enhancer
   1890..2089    +  promoter       CMV promoter: human cytomegalovirus (CMV) immediate early promoter
   2228..2360    +  intron         chimeric intron: chimera between introns from human β-globin and immunoglobulin heavy chain genes
   2404..2422    +  promoter       T7 promoter: promoter for bacteriophage T7 RNA polymerase
   2439..2696    +  CDS            RAF1 (fragment): RAF1_HUMAN - Also known as RAF. Experimental evidence at protein level: Swiss-Prot protein existence level 1. Serine/threonine-protein kinase that acts as a regulatory link between the membrane-associated Ras GTPases and the MAPK/ERK cascade, and this critical regulatory link functions as a switch determining cell fate decisions including proliferation, differentiation, apoptosis, survival and oncogenic transformation. RAF1 activation initiates a mitogen-activated protein kinase (MAPK) cascade that comprises a sequential phosphorylation of the dual-specific MAPK kinases (MAP2K1/MEK1 and MAP2K2
   2709..2729    +  CDS            TEV site: tobacco etch virus (TEV) protease recognition and cleavage site
   2745..3628    +  CDS            HaloTag® (fragment): modified bacterial dehalogenase that forms covalent bonds with chloroalkane derivatives
   3639..3667    +  misc_feature   MCS (fragment): pUC18/19 multiple cloning site
   3716..3837    -  polyA_signal   SV40 poly(A) signal: SV40 polyadenylation signal
   3860..3928    -  CDS            large T antigen (fragment): large T antigen from SV40 (simian virus 40)
   3952..3985    +  protein_bind   loxP: Cre-mediated recombination occurs in the 8-bp core sequence (GCATACAT). Cre recombinase
   3995..4042    +  promoter       EM7 promoter: synthetic bacterial promoter&nbsp
   4074..4865    +  CDS            neo: KKA2_KLEPN - Also known as kan, nptII. Experimental evidence at protein level: Swiss-Prot protein existence level 1. Resistance to kanamycin, neomycin, paromomycin, ribostamycin, butirosin and gentamicin B. From Klebsiella pneumoniae.
   5026..5614    -  rep_origin     ori: high-copy-number ColE1/pMB1/pBR322/pUC origin of replication
   5740..5788    -  polyA_signal   poly(A) signal: synthetic polyadenylation signal
   5812..6210    -  CDS            BSD: blasticidin S deaminase; Aspergillus terreus BSD; confers resistance to blasticidin
   6241..6598    -  promoter       SV40 promoter: SV40 enhancer and early promoter
>Addgene plasmid #236849 | NanoLuc-KRAS4A-cRAF(RBD)-HaloTag BiBRET Vector | depositor full sequence | sequence record 470796 | NanoLuc-KRAS4A-cRAF(RBD)-HaloTag BiBRET Vector sequence 6656 bps
ACGCGTTAATTAAGACGTCGGCAGTGAAAAAAATGCTTTATTTGTGAAATTTGTGATGCTATTGCTTTAT
TTGTAACCATTATAAGCTGCAATAAACAAGTTAACAACAACAATTGCATTCATTTTATGTTTCAGGTTCA
GGGGGAGGTGTGGGAGGTTTTTTAAAGCAAGTAAAACCTCTACAAATGTGGTATGGCTGATTATGATCCG
CGGCCGCAATACGTCGACGTTATCAGCTGACTTCGTACGAGAGCCTAGGTGTTTCTAGAGGATCCCCGGG
TACCGAGCCCGAATTCGTTTAAACTTA
[567 nt withheld, positions 308-874]
GGCGATCGCGCCGCTCGAGCCCGCCAGAATGCGTTCGCACAGCCGCCAGCCGGTCACTCCGTTGATGGTT
ACTCGGAACAGCAGGGAGCCGTCGGGGTTGATCAGGCGCTCGTCGATAATTTTGTTGCCGTTCCACAGGG
TCCCTGTTACAGTGATCTTTTTGCCGTCGAACACGGCGATGCCTTCATACGGCCGTCCGAAATAGTCGAT
CATGTTCGGCGTAACCCCGTCGATTACCAGTGTGCCATAGTGCAGGATCACCTTAAAGTGATGATCATCC
ACAGGGTACACCACCTTAAAAATTTTTTCGATCTGGCCCATTTGGTCGCCGCTCAGACCTTCATACGGGA
TGATGACATGGATGTCGATCTTCAGCCCATTTTCACCGCTCAGGACAATCCTTTGGATCGGAGTTACGGA
CACCCCGAGATTCTGAAACAAACTGGACACACCTCCCTGTTCAAGGACTTGGTCCAGGTTGTAGCCGGCT
GTCTGTCGCCAGTCCCCAACGAAATCTTCGAGTGTGAAGACCATGGTGAGCGCTAGCTGCAAAAAGAACA
AGTAGCTTGTATTCTATAGTGTCACCTAAATGGGCGATCTGACGGTTCACTAAACCAGCTCTGCTTATAT
AGGCCTCCCTGGCGCGCCACTAGTTATTAATAGTAATCAATTACGGGGTCATTAGTTCATAGCCCATATA
TGGAGTTCCGCGTTACATAACTTACGGTAAATGGCCCGCCTGGCTGACCGCCCAACGACCCCCGCCCATT
GACGTCAATAATGACGTATGTTCCCATAGTAACGCCAATAGGGACTTTCCATTGACGTCAATGGGTGGAG
TATTTACGGTAAACTGCCCACTTGGCAGTACATCAAGTGTATCATATGCCAAGTCCGCCCCCTATTGACG
TCAATGACGGTAAATGGCCCGCCTGGCATTATGCCCAGTACATGACCTTACGGGACTTTCCTACTTGGCA
GTACATCTACGTATTAGTCATCGCTATTACCATGGTGATGCGGTTTTGGCAGTACACCAATGGGCGTGGA
TAGCGGTTTGACTCACGGGGATTTCCAAGTCTCCACCCCATTGACGTCAATGGGAGTTTGTTTTGGCACC
AAAATCAACGGGACTTTCCAAAATGTCGTAATAACCCCGCCCCGTTGACGCAAATGGGCGGTAGGCGTGT
ACGGTGGGAGGTCTATATAAGCAGAGCTGGTTTAGTGAACCGTCAGATCACTAGAAGCTTTATTGCGGTA
GTTTATCACAGTTAAATTGCTAACGCAGTCAGTGCTTCTGACACAACAGTCTCGAACTTAAGCTGCAGAA
GTTGGTCGTGAGGCACTGGGCAGGTAAGTATCAAGGTTACAAGACAGGTTTAAGGAGACCAATAGAAACT
GGGCTTGTCGAGACAGAGAAGACTCTTGCGTTTCTGATAGGCACCTATTGGTCTTACTGACATCCACTTT
GCCTTTCTCTCCACAGGTGTCCACTCCCAGTTCAATTACAGCTCTTAAGGCTAGAGTATTAATACGACTC
ACTATAGGGCTAGCGATCGCCATGCCTTCTAAGACAAGCAACACTATCCGTGTTTTCTTGCCGAACAAGC
AAAGAACAGTGGTCAATGTGCGAAATGGAATGAGCTTGCATGACTGCCTTATGAAAGCACTCAAGGTGAG
GGGCCTGCAACCAGAGTGCTGTGCAGTGTTCAGACTTCTCCACGAACACAAAGGTAAAAAAGCACGCTTA
GATTGGAATACTGATGCTGCGTCTTTGATTGGAGAAGAACTTCAAGTAGATTTCCTGGATCATGTTTCTC
TCGAGCCAACCACTGAGGATCTGTACTTTCAGAGCGATAACGATGGATCCGAAATCGGTACTGGCTTTCC
ATTCGACCCCCATTATGTGGAAGTCCTGGGCGAGCGCATGCACTACGTCGATGTTGGTCCGCGCGATGGC
ACCCCTGTGCTGTTCCTGCACGGTAACCCGACCTCCTCCTACGTGTGGCGCAACATCATCCCGCATGTTG
CACCGACCCATCGCTGCATTGCTCCAGACCTGATCGGTATGGGCAAATCCGACAAACCAGACCTGGGTTA
TTTCTTCGACGACCACGTCCGCTTCATGGATGCCTTCATCGAAGCCCTGGGTCTGGAAGAGGTCGTCCTG
GTCATTCACGACTGGGGCTCCGCTCTGGGTTTCCACTGGGCCAAGCGCAATCCAGAGCGCGTCAAAGGTA
TTGCATTTATGGAGTTCATCCGCCCTATCCCGACCTGGGACGAATGGCCAGAATTTGCCCGCGAGACCTT
CCAGGCCTTCCGCACCACCGACGTCGGCCGCAAGCTGATCATCGATCAGAACGTTTTTATCGAGGGTACG
CTGCCGATGGGTGTCGTCCGCCCGCTGACTGAAGTCGAGATGGACCATTACCGCGAGCCGTTCCTGAATC
CTGTTGACCGCGAGCCACTGTGGCGCTTCCCAAACGAGCTGCCAATCGCCGGTGAGCCAGCGAACATCGT
CGCGCTGGTCGAAGAATACATGGACTGGCTGCACCAGTCCCCTGTCCCGAAGCTGCTGTTCTGGGGCACC
CCAGGCGTTCTGATCCCACCGGCCGAAGCCGCTCGCCTGGCCAAAAGCCTGCCTAACTGCAAGGCTGTGG
ACATCGGCCCGGGTCTGAATCTGCTGCAAGAAGACAACCCGGACCTGATCGGCAGCGAGATCGCGCGCTG
GCTGTCTACTCTGGAGATTTCCGGTTAATAGAATTCTAGAGTCGACCTGCAGGCATGCAAGCTGATTTGG
CTGCTGCCACCGCTGAGCAAGGCCGCTTCGAGCAGACATGATAAGATACATTGATGAGTTTGGACAAACC
ACAACTAGAATGCAGTGAAAAAAATGCTTTATTTGTGAAATTTGTGATGCTATTGCTTTATTTGTAACCA
TTATAAGCTGCAATAAACAAGTTAACAACAACAATTGCATTCATTTTATGTTTCAGGTTCAGGGGGAGAT
GTGGGAGGTTTTTTTAAGCAAGTAAAACCTCTACAAATGTGGTAAAATCTTAATTAAGAATTCTAATATA
ACTTCGTATAGCATACATTATACGAAGTTATGGATCCACTGTTGACAATTAATCATCGGCATAGTATATC
GGCATAGTATAATACGACAAGGTGAGGAACTAAACCCAGGAGGCAGATCATGATTGAACAAGATGGATTG
CACGCAGGTTCTCCGGCCGCTTGGGTGGAGAGGCTATTCGGCTATGACTGGGCACAACAGACAATCGGCT
GCTCTGATGCCGCCGTGTTCCGGCTGTCAGCGCAGGGGCGCCCGGTTCTTTTTGTCAAGACCGACCTGTC
CGGTGCCCTGAATGAACTGCAGGACGAGGCAGCGCGGCTATCGTGGCTGGCCACGACGGGCGTTCCTTGC
GCAGCTGTGCTCGACGTTGTCACTGAAGCGGGAAGGGACTGGCTGCTATTGGGCGAAGTGCCGGGGCAGG
ATCTCCTGTCATCTCACCTTGCTCCTGCCGAGAAAGTATCCATCATGGCTGATGCAATGCGGCGGCTGCA
TACGCTTGATCCGGCTACCTGCCCATTCGACCACCAAGCGAAACATCGCATCGAGCGAGCACGTACTCGG
ATGGAAGCCGGTCTTGTCGATCAGGATGATCTGGACGAAGAGCATCAGGGGCTCGCGCCAGCCGAACTGT
TCGCCAGGCTCAAGGCGCGCATGCCCGACGGCGAGGATCTCGTCGTGACCCATGGCGATGCCTGCTTGCC
GAATATCATGGTGGAAAATGGCCGCTTTTCTGGATTCATCGACTGTGGCCGGCTGGGTGTGGCGGACCGC
TATCAGGACATAGCGTTGGCTACCCGTGATATTGCTGAAGAGCTTGGCGGCGAATGGGCTGACCGCTTCC
TCGTGCTTTACGGTATCGCCGCTCCCGATTCGCAGCGCATCGCCTTCTATCGCCTTCTTGACGAGTTCTT
CTGATTCGAAATGACCGACCAAGCGACGCCCAACCGGTATCAGCTCACTCAAAGGCGGTAATACGGTTAT
CCACAGAATCAGGGGATAACGCAGGAAAGAACATGTGAGCAAAAGGCCAGCAAAAGGCCAGGAACCGTAA
AAAGGCCGCGTTGCTGGCGTTTTTCCATAGGCTCCGCCCCCCTGACGAGCATCACAAAAATCGACGCTCA
AGTCAGAGGTGGCGAAACCCGACAGGACTATAAAGATACCAGGCGTTTCCCCCTGGAAGCTCCCTCGTGC
GCTCTCCTGTTCCGACCCTGCCGCTTACCGGATACCTGTCCGCCTTTCTCCCTTCGGGAAGCGTGGCGCT
TTCTCATAGCTCACGCTGTAGGTATCTCAGTTCGGTGTAGGTCGTTCGCTCCAAGCTGGGCTGTGTGCAC
GAACCCCCCGTTCAGCCCGACCGCTGCGCCTTATCCGGTAACTATCGTCTTGAGTCCAACCCGGTAAGAC
ACGACTTATCGCCACTGGCAGCAGCCACTGGTAACAGGATTAGCAGAGCGAGGTATGTAGGCGGTGCTAC
AGAGTTCTTGAAGTGGTGGCCTAACTACGGCTACACTAGAAGGACAGTATTTGGTATCTGCGCTCTGCTG
AAGCCAGTTACCTTCGGAAAAAGAGTTGGTAGCTCTTGATCCGGCAAACAAACCACCGCTGGTAGCGGTG
GTTTTTTTGTTTGCAAGCAGCAGATTACGCGCAGAAAAAAAGGATTTCAAGAAGATCCTTTGATCTTTTC
TACGGGGTCTGACGCTCAGTGGAACGAAAACTCACGTTAAGGGATTTTGGTCATGAGATTATCAAAAAGG
ATCTTCACCTAGATCCTTTTATAGTCCGGAATCGTCACACAAAAAACCAACACACAGATGTAATGAAAAT
AAAGATATTTTATTGCGGCCATCGTGATGGCTAGAGTTTAGCCCTCCCACACATAACCAGAGGGCAGCAA
TTCACGAATCCCAACTGCCGTCGGCTGTCCATCACTGTCCTTCACTATGGCTTTGATCCCAGGATGCAGA
TCGAGAAGCACCTGTCGGCACCGTCCGCAGGGGCTCAAGATGCCCCTGTTCTCATTTCCGATCGCGACGA
TACAAGTCAGGTTGCCAGCTGCCGCAGCAGCAGCAGTGCCCAGCACCACGAGTTCTGCACAAGGTCCCCC
AGTAAAATGATATACATTGACACCAGTGAAGATGCGGCCGTCGCTAGAGAGAGCTGCGCTGGCGACGCTG
TAGTCTTCAGAGATGGGGATGCTGTTGATTGTAGCCGTTGCTCTTTCAATGAGGGTGGATTCTTCTTGAG
ACAAAGGCTTGGCCATGGTGGCGCTAGTGTCAGAAGAATCGAGCTTTTTGCAAAAGCCTAGGCCTCCAAA
AAAGCCTCCTCACTACTTCTGGAATAGCTCAGAGGCCGAGGCGGCCTCGGCCTCTGCATAAATAAAAAAA
ATTAGTCAGCCATGGGGCGGAGAATGGGCGGAACTGGGCGGAGTTAGGGGCGGGATGGGCGGAGTTAGGG
GCGGGACTATGGTTGCTGACTAATTGAGATGCATGCTTTGCATACTTCTGCCTGCTGGGGAGCCTGGGGA
CTTTCCACACCTGGTTGCTGACTAATTGAGATGCATGCTTTGCATACTTCTGCCTGCTGGGGAGCCTGGG
GACTTTCCACACCCTAACTGACACACATTCCACAGCTGGTTCTTTCCGCCTCAGAAGGTACCTAACCAAG
TTCCTCTTTCAGAGGTTATTTCAGGCCATGGTGCTGCGCAAG
