Features (pLannotate 1.2.2; 24 found; start..end, strand, type, name):
     21..102     -  polyA_signal   SV40 poly(A) signal: SV40 polyadenylation signal
    125..208     -  CDS            large T antigen (fragment): large T antigen from SV40 (simian virus 40)
    264..296     -  misc_feature   MCS (fragment): pUC18/19 multiple cloning site
    305..871     -  CDS            KRAS (sequence withheld): RASK_HUMAN - Also known as KRAS2, RASK2. Experimental evidence at protein level: Swiss-Prot protein existence level 1. Ras proteins bind GDP/GTP and possess intrinsic GTPase activity (PubMed:20949621). Plays an important role in the regulation of cell proliferation (PubMed:23698361, PubMed:22711838). Plays a role in promoting oncogenic events by inducing transcriptional silencing of tumor suppressor genes (TSGs) in colorectal cancer (CRC) cells in a ZNF304-dependent manner (PubMed:24623306). From Homo sapiens (Human).
    893..1405    -  CDS            Nluc: NanoLuc® luciferase human codon-optimized
   1444..1462    -  promoter       SP6 promoter: promoter for bacteriophage SP6 RNA polymerase
   1488..1510    -  promoter       minimal CMV promoter (fragment): human cytomegalovirus (CMV) immediate early promoter
   1520..1885    +  enhancer       CMV enhancer: human cytomegalovirus immediate early enhancer
   1887..2086    +  promoter       CMV promoter: human cytomegalovirus (CMV) immediate early promoter
   2225..2357    +  intron         chimeric intron: chimera between introns from human β-globin and immunoglobulin heavy chain genes
   2401..2419    +  promoter       T7 promoter: promoter for bacteriophage T7 RNA polymerase
   2436..2693    +  CDS            RAF1 (fragment): RAF1_HUMAN - Also known as RAF. Experimental evidence at protein level: Swiss-Prot protein existence level 1. Serine/threonine-protein kinase that acts as a regulatory link between the membrane-associated Ras GTPases and the MAPK/ERK cascade, and this critical regulatory link functions as a switch determining cell fate decisions including proliferation, differentiation, apoptosis, survival and oncogenic transformation. RAF1 activation initiates a mitogen-activated protein kinase (MAPK) cascade that comprises a sequential phosphorylation of the dual-specific MAPK kinases (MAP2K1/MEK1 and MAP2K2
   2706..2726    +  CDS            TEV site: tobacco etch virus (TEV) protease recognition and cleavage site
   2742..3625    +  CDS            HaloTag® (fragment): modified bacterial dehalogenase that forms covalent bonds with chloroalkane derivatives
   3636..3664    +  misc_feature   MCS (fragment): pUC18/19 multiple cloning site
   3713..3834    -  polyA_signal   SV40 poly(A) signal: SV40 polyadenylation signal
   3857..3925    -  CDS            large T antigen (fragment): large T antigen from SV40 (simian virus 40)
   3949..3982    +  protein_bind   loxP: Cre-mediated recombination occurs in the 8-bp core sequence (GCATACAT). Cre recombinase
   3992..4039    +  promoter       EM7 promoter: synthetic bacterial promoter&nbsp
   4071..4862    +  CDS            neo: KKA2_KLEPN - Also known as kan, nptII. Experimental evidence at protein level: Swiss-Prot protein existence level 1. Resistance to kanamycin, neomycin, paromomycin, ribostamycin, butirosin and gentamicin B. From Klebsiella pneumoniae.
   5023..5611    -  rep_origin     ori: high-copy-number ColE1/pMB1/pBR322/pUC origin of replication
   5737..5785    -  polyA_signal   poly(A) signal: synthetic polyadenylation signal
   5809..6207    -  CDS            BSD: blasticidin S deaminase; Aspergillus terreus BSD; confers resistance to blasticidin
   6238..6595    -  promoter       SV40 promoter: SV40 enhancer and early promoter
>Addgene plasmid #236849 | NanoLuc-KRAS4A-cRAF(RBD)-HaloTag BiBRET Vector | addgene full sequence | sequence record 472447 | Addgene NGS Result
ACGCGTTAATTAAGACGTCGGCAGTGAAAAAAATGCTTTATTTGTGAAATTTGTGATGCTATTGCTTTAT
TTGTAACCATTATAAGCTGCAATAAACAAGTTAACAACAACAATTGCATTCATTTTATGTTTCAGGTTCA
GGGGGAGGTGTGGGAGGTTTTTTAAAGCAAGTAAAACCTCTACAAATGTGGTATGGCTGATTATGATCCG
CGGCCGCAATACGTCGACGTTATCAGCTGACTTCGTACGAGAGCCTAGGTGTTTCTAGAGGATCCCCGGG
TACCGAGCCCGAATTCGTTTAAAC
[567 nt withheld, positions 305-871]
GGCGATCGCGCCGCTCGAGCCCGCCAGAATGCGTTCGCACAGCCGCCAGCCGGTCACTCCGTTGATGGTT
ACTCGGAACAGCAGGGAGCCGTCGGGGTTGATCAGGCGCTCGTCGATAATTTTGTTGCCGTTCCACAGGG
TCCCTGTTACAGTGATCTTTTTGCCGTCGAACACGGCGATGCCTTCATACGGCCGTCCGAAATAGTCGAT
CATGTTCGGCGTAACCCCGTCGATTACCAGTGTGCCATAGTGCAGGATCACCTTAAAGTGATGATCATCC
ACAGGGTACACCACCTTAAAAATTTTTTCGATCTGGCCCATTTGGTCGCCGCTCAGACCTTCATACGGGA
TGATGACATGGATGTCGATCTTCAGCCCATTTTCACCGCTCAGGACAATCCTTTGGATCGGAGTTACGGA
CACCCCGAGATTCTGAAACAAACTGGACACACCTCCCTGTTCAAGGACTTGGTCCAGGTTGTAGCCGGCT
GTCTGTCGCCAGTCCCCAACGAAATCTTCGAGTGTGAAGACCATGGTGAGCGCTAGCTGCAAAAAGAACA
AGTAGCTTGTATTCTATAGTGTCACCTAAATGGGCGATCTGACGGTTCACTAAACCAGCTCTGCTTATAT
AGGCCTCCCTGGCGCGCCACTAGTTATTAATAGTAATCAATTACGGGGTCATTAGTTCATAGCCCATATA
TGGAGTTCCGCGTTACATAACTTACGGTAAATGGCCCGCCTGGCTGACCGCCCAACGACCCCCGCCCATT
GACGTCAATAATGACGTATGTTCCCATAGTAACGCCAATAGGGACTTTCCATTGACGTCAATGGGTGGAG
TATTTACGGTAAACTGCCCACTTGGCAGTACATCAAGTGTATCATATGCCAAGTCCGCCCCCTATTGACG
TCAATGACGGTAAATGGCCCGCCTGGCATTATGCCCAGTACATGACCTTACGGGACTTTCCTACTTGGCA
GTACATCTACGTATTAGTCATCGCTATTACCATGGTGATGCGGTTTTGGCAGTACACCAATGGGCGTGGA
TAGCGGTTTGACTCACGGGGATTTCCAAGTCTCCACCCCATTGACGTCAATGGGAGTTTGTTTTGGCACC
AAAATCAACGGGACTTTCCAAAATGTCGTAATAACCCCGCCCCGTTGACGCAAATGGGCGGTAGGCGTGT
ACGGTGGGAGGTCTATATAAGCAGAGCTGGTTTAGTGAACCGTCAGATCACTAGAAGCTTTATTGCGGTA
GTTTATCACAGTTAAATTGCTAACGCAGTCAGTGCTTCTGACACAACAGTCTCGAACTTAAGCTGCAGAA
GTTGGTCGTGAGGCACTGGGCAGGTAAGTATCAAGGTTACAAGACAGGTTTAAGGAGACCAATAGAAACT
GGGCTTGTCGAGACAGAGAAGACTCTTGCGTTTCTGATAGGCACCTATTGGTCTTACTGACATCCACTTT
GCCTTTCTCTCCACAGGTGTCCACTCCCAGTTCAATTACAGCTCTTAAGGCTAGAGTATTAATACGACTC
ACTATAGGGCTAGCGATCGCCATGCCTTCTAAGACAAGCAACACTATCCGTGTTTTCTTGCCGAACAAGC
AAAGAACAGTGGTCAATGTGCGAAATGGAATGAGCTTGCATGACTGCCTTATGAAAGCACTCAAGGTGAG
GGGCCTGCAACCAGAGTGCTGTGCAGTGTTCAGACTTCTCCACGAACACAAAGGTAAAAAAGCACGCTTA
GATTGGAATACTGATGCTGCGTCTTTGATTGGAGAAGAACTTCAAGTAGATTTCCTGGATCATGTTTCTC
TCGAGCCAACCACTGAGGATCTGTACTTTCAGAGCGATAACGATGGATCCGAAATCGGTACTGGCTTTCC
ATTCGACCCCCATTATGTGGAAGTCCTGGGCGAGCGCATGCACTACGTCGATGTTGGTCCGCGCGATGGC
ACCCCTGTGCTGTTCCTGCACGGTAACCCGACCTCCTCCTACGTGTGGCGCAACATCATCCCGCATGTTG
CACCGACCCATCGCTGCATTGCTCCAGACCTGATCGGTATGGGCAAATCCGACAAACCAGACCTGGGTTA
TTTCTTCGACGACCACGTCCGCTTCATGGATGCCTTCATCGAAGCCCTGGGTCTGGAAGAGGTCGTCCTG
GTCATTCACGACTGGGGCTCCGCTCTGGGTTTCCACTGGGCCAAGCGCAATCCAGAGCGCGTCAAAGGTA
TTGCATTTATGGAGTTCATCCGCCCTATCCCGACCTGGGACGAATGGCCAGAATTTGCCCGCGAGACCTT
CCAGGCCTTCCGCACCACCGACGTCGGCCGCAAGCTGATCATCGATCAGAACGTTTTTATCGAGGGTACG
CTGCCGATGGGTGTCGTCCGCCCGCTGACTGAAGTCGAGATGGACCATTACCGCGAGCCGTTCCTGAATC
CTGTTGACCGCGAGCCACTGTGGCGCTTCCCAAACGAGCTGCCAATCGCCGGTGAGCCAGCGAACATCGT
CGCGCTGGTCGAAGAATACATGGACTGGCTGCACCAGTCCCCTGTCCCGAAGCTGCTGTTCTGGGGCACC
CCAGGCGTTCTGATCCCACCGGCCGAAGCCGCTCGCCTGGCCAAAAGCCTGCCTAACTGCAAGGCTGTGG
ACATCGGCCCGGGTCTGAATCTGCTGCAAGAAGACAACCCGGACCTGATCGGCAGCGAGATCGCGCGCTG
GCTGTCTACTCTGGAGATTTCCGGTTAATAGAATTCTAGAGTCGACCTGCAGGCATGCAAGCTGATTTGG
CTGCTGCCACCGCTGAGCAAGGCCGCTTCGAGCAGACATGATAAGATACATTGATGAGTTTGGACAAACC
ACAACTAGAATGCAGTGAAAAAAATGCTTTATTTGTGAAATTTGTGATGCTATTGCTTTATTTGTAACCA
TTATAAGCTGCAATAAACAAGTTAACAACAACAATTGCATTCATTTTATGTTTCAGGTTCAGGGGGAGAT
GTGGGAGGTTTTTTTAAGCAAGTAAAACCTCTACAAATGTGGTAAAATCTTAATTAAGAATTCTAATATA
ACTTCGTATAGCATACATTATACGAAGTTATGGATCCACTGTTGACAATTAATCATCGGCATAGTATATC
GGCATAGTATAATACGACAAGGTGAGGAACTAAACCCAGGAGGCAGATCATGATTGAACAAGATGGATTG
CACGCAGGTTCTCCGGCCGCTTGGGTGGAGAGGCTATTCGGCTATGACTGGGCACAACAGACAATCGGCT
GCTCTGATGCCGCCGTGTTCCGGCTGTCAGCGCAGGGGCGCCCGGTTCTTTTTGTCAAGACCGACCTGTC
CGGTGCCCTGAATGAACTGCAGGACGAGGCAGCGCGGCTATCGTGGCTGGCCACGACGGGCGTTCCTTGC
GCAGCTGTGCTCGACGTTGTCACTGAAGCGGGAAGGGACTGGCTGCTATTGGGCGAAGTGCCGGGGCAGG
ATCTCCTGTCATCTCACCTTGCTCCTGCCGAGAAAGTATCCATCATGGCTGATGCAATGCGGCGGCTGCA
TACGCTTGATCCGGCTACCTGCCCATTCGACCACCAAGCGAAACATCGCATCGAGCGAGCACGTACTCGG
ATGGAAGCCGGTCTTGTCGATCAGGATGATCTGGACGAAGAGCATCAGGGGCTCGCGCCAGCCGAACTGT
TCGCCAGGCTCAAGGCGCGCATGCCCGACGGCGAGGATCTCGTCGTGACCCATGGCGATGCCTGCTTGCC
GAATATCATGGTGGAAAATGGCCGCTTTTCTGGATTCATCGACTGTGGCCGGCTGGGTGTGGCGGACCGC
TATCAGGACATAGCGTTGGCTACCCGTGATATTGCTGAAGAGCTTGGCGGCGAATGGGCTGACCGCTTCC
TCGTGCTTTACGGTATCGCCGCTCCCGATTCGCAGCGCATCGCCTTCTATCGCCTTCTTGACGAGTTCTT
CTGATTCGAAATGACCGACCAAGCGACGCCCAACCGGTATCAGCTCACTCAAAGGCGGTAATACGGTTAT
CCACAGAATCAGGGGATAACGCAGGAAAGAACATGTGAGCAAAAGGCCAGCAAAAGGCCAGGAACCGTAA
AAAGGCCGCGTTGCTGGCGTTTTTCCATAGGCTCCGCCCCCCTGACGAGCATCACAAAAATCGACGCTCA
AGTCAGAGGTGGCGAAACCCGACAGGACTATAAAGATACCAGGCGTTTCCCCCTGGAAGCTCCCTCGTGC
GCTCTCCTGTTCCGACCCTGCCGCTTACCGGATACCTGTCCGCCTTTCTCCCTTCGGGAAGCGTGGCGCT
TTCTCATAGCTCACGCTGTAGGTATCTCAGTTCGGTGTAGGTCGTTCGCTCCAAGCTGGGCTGTGTGCAC
GAACCCCCCGTTCAGCCCGACCGCTGCGCCTTATCCGGTAACTATCGTCTTGAGTCCAACCCGGTAAGAC
ACGACTTATCGCCACTGGCAGCAGCCACTGGTAACAGGATTAGCAGAGCGAGGTATGTAGGCGGTGCTAC
AGAGTTCTTGAAGTGGTGGCCTAACTACGGCTACACTAGAAGGACAGTATTTGGTATCTGCGCTCTGCTG
AAGCCAGTTACCTTCGGAAAAAGAGTTGGTAGCTCTTGATCCGGCAAACAAACCACCGCTGGTAGCGGTG
GTTTTTTTGTTTGCAAGCAGCAGATTACGCGCAGAAAAAAAGGATTTCAAGAAGATCCTTTGATCTTTTC
TACGGGGTCTGACGCTCAGTGGAACGAAAACTCACGTTAAGGGATTTTGGTCATGAGATTATCAAAAAGG
ATCTTCACCTAGATCCTTTTATAGTCCGGAATCGTCACACAAAAAACCAACACACAGATGTAATGAAAAT
AAAGATATTTTATTGCGGCCATCGTGATGGCTAGAGTTTAGCCCTCCCACACATAACCAGAGGGCAGCAA
TTCACGAATCCCAACTGCCGTCGGCTGTCCATCACTGTCCTTCACTATGGCTTTGATCCCAGGATGCAGA
TCGAGAAGCACCTGTCGGCACCGTCCGCAGGGGCTCAAGATGCCCCTGTTCTCATTTCCGATCGCGACGA
TACAAGTCAGGTTGCCAGCTGCCGCAGCAGCAGCAGTGCCCAGCACCACGAGTTCTGCACAAGGTCCCCC
AGTAAAATGATATACATTGACACCAGTGAAGATGCGGCCGTCGCTAGAGAGAGCTGCGCTGGCGACGCTG
TAGTCTTCAGAGATGGGGATGCTGTTGATTGTAGCCGTTGCTCTTTCAATGAGGGTGGATTCTTCTTGAG
ACAAAGGCTTGGCCATGGTGGCGCTAGTGTCAGAAGAATCGAGCTTTTTGCAAAAGCCTAGGCCTCCAAA
AAAGCCTCCTCACTACTTCTGGAATAGCTCAGAGGCCGAGGCGGCCTCGGCCTCTGCATAAATAAAAAAA
ATTAGTCAGCCATGGGGCGGAGAATGGGCGGAACTGGGCGGAGTTAGGGGCGGGATGGGCGGAGTTAGGG
GCGGGACTATGGTTGCTGACTAATTGAGATGCATGCTTTGCATACTTCTGCCTGCTGGGGAGCCTGGGGA
CTTTCCACACCTGGTTGCTGACTAATTGAGATGCATGCTTTGCATACTTCTGCCTGCTGGGGAGCCTGGG
GACTTTCCACACCCTAACTGACACACATTCCACAGCTGGTTCTTTCCGCCTCAGAAGGTACCTAACCAAG
TTCCTCTTTCAGAGGTTATTTCAGGCCATGGTGCTGCGCAAG
